>Addgene plasmid #86174 | pICSLUS0001OD | addgene full sequence | sequence record 193595 | Addgene NGS Result
CAACCAGGCACCGACGCCGTGGAATGCCCCATGTGTGGAGGAACGGGCGGTTGGCCAGGCGTAAGCGGCT
GGGTTGTCTGCCGGCCCTGCAATGGCACTGGAACCCCCAAGCCCGAGGAATCGGCGTGAGCGGTCGCAAA
CCATCCGGCCCGGTACAAATCGGCGCGGCGCTGGGTGATGACCTGGTGGAGAAGTTGAAGGCCGCGCAGG
CCGCCCAGCGGCAACGCATCGAGGCAGAAGCACGCCCCGGTGAATCGTGGCAAGCGGCCGCTGATCGAAT
CCGCAAAGAATCCCGGCAACCGCCGGCAGCCGGTGCGTCGTCGATTAGGAAGCCGCCCAAGGGCGACGAG
CAACCAGATTTTTTCGTTCCGATGCTCTATGACGTGGGCACCCGCGATAGTCGCAGCATCATGGACGTGG
CCGTTTTCCGTCTGTCGAAGCGTGACCGACGAGCTGGCGAGGTGATCCGCTACGAGCTTCCAGACGGGCA
CGTAGAGGTTTCCGCAGGGCCGGCCGGCATGGCCAGTGTGTGGGATTACGACCTGGTACTGATGGCGGTT
TCCCATCTAACCGAATCCATGAACCGATACCGGGAAGGGAAGGGAGACAAGCCCGGCCGCGTGTTCCGTC
CACACGTTGCGGACGTACTCAAGTTCTGCCGGCGAGCCGATGGCGGAAAGCAGAAAGACGACCTGGTAGA
AACCTGCATTCGGTTAAACACCACGCACGTTGCCATGCAGCGTACGAAGAAGGCCAAGAACGGCCGCCTG
GTGACGGTATCCGAGGGTGAAGCCTTGATTAGCCGCTACAAGATCGTAAAGAGCGAAACCGGGCGGCCGG
AGTACATCGAGATCGAGCTAGCTGATTGGATGTACCGCGAGATCACAGAAGGCAAGAACCCGGACGTGCT
GACGGTTCACCCCGATTACTTTTTGATCGATCCCGGCATCGGCCGTTTTCTCTACCGCCTGGCACGCCGC
GCCGCAGGCAAGGCAGAAGCCAGATGGTTGTTCAAGACGATCTACGAACGCAGTGGCAGCGCCGGAGAGT
TCAAGAAGTTCTGTTTCACCGTGCGCAAGCTGATCGGGTCAAATGACCTGCCGGAGTACGATTTGAAGGA
GGAGGCGGGGCAGGCTGGCCCGATCCTAGTCATGCGCTACCGCAACCTGATCGAGGGCGAAGCATCCGCC
GGTTCCTAATGTACGGAGCAGATGCTAGGGCAAATTGCCCTAGCAGGGGAAAAAGGTCGAAAAAGCTTCT
TTCCTGTGGATAGCACGTACATTGGGAACCCAAAGCCGTACATTGGGAACCGGAACCCGTACATTGGGAA
CCCAAAGCCGTACATTGGGAACCGGTCACACATGTAAGTGACTGATATAAAAGAGAAAAAAGGCGATTTT
TCCGCCTAAAACTCTTTAAAACTTATTAAAACTCTTAAAACCCGCCTGGCCTGTGCATAACTGTCTGGCC
AGCGCACAGCCGAACAGCTGCAAAAAGCGCCCACATCAAGGCTCCGAGTGCGCGGAACCCCTATTTGTTT
ATTTTTCTAAATACATTCAAATATGTATCCGCTCATGAGACAATAACCCTGATAAATGCTTCAATAATAT
TGAAAAAGGAAGAGTATGGCTAAAATGAGAATATCACCGGAATTGAAAAAACTGATCGAAAAATACCGCT
GCGTAAAAGATACGGAAGGAATGTCTCCTGCTAAGGTATATAAGCTGGTGGGAGAAAATGAAAACCTATA
TTTAAAAATGACGGACAGCCGGTATAAAGGGACCACCTATGATGTGGAACGGGAAAAGGACATGATGCTA
TGGCTGGAAGGAAAGCTGCCTGTTCCAAAGGTCCTGCACTTTGAACGGCATGATGGCTGGAGCAATCTGC
TCATGAGTGAGGCCGATGGCGTCCTTTGCTCGGAAGAGTATGAAGATGAACAAAGCCCTGAAAAGATTAT
CGAGCTGTATGCGGAGTGCATCAGGCTCTTTCACTCCATCGACATATCGGATTGTCCCTATACGAATAGC
TTAGACAGCCGCTTAGCCGAATTGGATTACTTACTGAATAACGATCTGGCCGATGTGGATTGCGAAAACT
GGGAAGAGGACACTCCATTTAAAGATCCGCGCGAGCTGTATGATTTTTTAAAGACGGAAAAGCCCGAAGA
GGAACTTGTCTTTTCCCACGGCGACCTGGGAGACAGCAACATCTTTGTGAAAGATGGCAAAGTAAGTGGC
TTTATTGATCTTGGGAGAAGCGGCAGGGCGGACAAGTGGTATGACATTGCCTTCTGCGTCCGGTCGCTCA
GGGAGGATATCGGGGAAGAACAGTATGTCGAGCTATTTTTTGACTTACTGGGGATCAAGCCTGATTGGGA
GAAAATAAAATATTATATTTTACTGGATGAATTGTTTTAGCTGTCAGACCAAGTTTACTCATATATACTT
TAGATTGATTTAAAACTTCATTTTTAATTTAAAAGGATCTAGGTGAAGATCCTTTTTGATAATCTCATGA
CCAAAATCCCTTAACGTGAGTTTTCGTTCCACTGAGCGTCAGACCCCGTAGAAAAGATCAAAGGATCTTC
TTGAGATCCTTTTTTTCTGCGCGTAATCTGCTGCTTGCAAACAAAAAAACCACCGCTACCAGCGGTGGTT
TGTTTGCCGGATCAAGAGCTACCAACTCTTTTTCCGAAGGTAACTGGCTTCAGCAGAGCGCAGATACCAA
ATACTGTTCTTCTAGTGTAGCCGTAGTTAGGCCACCACTTCAAGAACTCTGTAGCACCGCCTACATACCT
CGCTCTGCTAATCCTGTTACCAGTGGCTGCTGCCAGTGGCGATAAGTCGTGTCTTACCGGGTTGGACTCA
AGACGATAGTTACCGGATAAGGCGCAGCGGTCGGGCTGAACGGGGGGTTCGTGCACACAGCCCAGCTTGG
AGCGAACGACCTACACCGAACTGAGATACCTACAGCGTGAGCTATGAGAAAGCGCCACGCTTCCCGAAGG
GAGAAAGGCGGACAGGTATCCGGTAAGCGGCAGGGTCGGAACAGGAGAGCGCACGAGGGAGCTTCCAGGG
GGAAACGCCTGGTATCTTTATAGTCCTGTCGGGTTTCGCCACCTCTGACTTGAGCGTCGATTTTTGTGAT
GCTCGTCAGGGGGGCGGAGCCTATGGAAAAACGCCAGCAACGCGGCCTTTTTACGGTTCCTGCTCGGATC
TGTTGGACCGGACAGTAGTCATGGTTGATGGGCTGCCTGTATCGAGTGGTGATTTTGTGCCGAGCTGCCG
GTCGGGGAGCTGTTGGCTGGCTGGTGGCAGGATATATTGTGGTGTAAACAAATTGACGCTTAGACAACTT
AATAACACATTGCGGACGTTTTTAATGTACTGGGGTTGAACACTCTGTGCCGAATTCGGATCCGGAGCGG
AGAATTAAGGGAGTCACGTTATGACCCCCGCCGATGACGCGGGACAAGCCGTTTTACGTTTGGAACTGAC
AGAACCGCAACGTTGAAGGAGCCACTCAGCCGCGGGTTTCTGGAGTTTAATGAGCTAAGCACATACGTCA
GAAACCATTATTGCGCGTTCAAAAGTCGCCTAAGGTCACTATCAGCTAGCAAATATTTCTTGTCAAAATG
CTCCACTGACGTTCCATAAATTCCCCTCGGTATCCAATTAGAGTCTCATATTCACTCTCAATCCAAATAA
TCTGCACCGGATCTGGATCGTTTCGCATGTCTCCTGAAAGAAGGCCTGCTGATATTAGAAGGGCTACTGA
GGCTGATATGCCTGCTGTGTGCACTATTGTGAATCATTACATTGAGACTTCTACTGTGAATTTCAGGACT
GAGCCTCAAGAACCACAAGAGTGGACTGATGATCTTGTGAGGCTTAGAGAGAGGTATCCTTGGCTTGTTG
CTGAAGTGGATGGTGAAGTGGCTGGTATTGCTTATGCTGGTCCTTGGAAGGCTAGGAATGCTTACGATTG
GACTGCTGAGTCTACTGTTTACGTGTCTCCTAGGCATCAAAGAACTGGTCTTGGATCTACTCTTTACACT
CATCTTTTGAAGTCTTTGGAGGCTCAGGGTTTCAAGTCTGTGGTTGCTGTGATTGGACTTCCTAATGATC
CTTCTGTGAGGATGCATGAGGCTCTTGGTTATGCTCCTAGGGGAATGCTTAGAGCTGCTGGTTTCAAACA
TGGAAATTGGCATGATGTGGGATTCTGGCAGCTTGATTTCTCTCTTCCTGTTCCTCCTAGACCTGTTCTT
CCTGTGACTGAGATTTGAGCGGGACTCTGGATCTAGAGTCAAGCAGATCGTTCAAACATTTGGCAATAAA
GTTTCTTAAGATTGAATCCTGTTGCCGGTCTTGCGATGATTATCATATAATTTCTGTTGAATTACGTTAA
GCATGTAATAATTAACATGTAATGCATGACGTTATTTATGAGATGGGTTTTTATGATTAGAGTCCCGCAA
TTATACATTTAATACGCGATAGAAAACAAAATATAGCGCGCAAACTAGGATAAATTATCGCGCGCGGTGT
CATCTATGTTACTAGATCGACGCTTGCTGAATTGGAGCGCTGCAAGAATTCAAGCTTGGAGGCTGAGGCT
TAATTAAACCTCAGCCGCTACTAGAGGATGCACATGTGACCGAGGGACACGAAGTGATCCGTTTAAACTA
TCAGTGTTTGACAGGATATATTGGCGGGTAAACCTAAGAGAAAAGAGCGTTTATTAGAATAATCGGATAT
TTAAAAGGGCGTGAAAAGGTTTATCCGTTCGTCCATTTGTATGTGCATGCCAACCACAGGGTTCCCCTCG
GGAGTCAGCCGTGCGGCTGCATGAAATCCTGGCCGGTTTGTCTGATGCCAAGCTGGCGGCCTGGCCGGCC
AGCTTGGCCGCTGAAGAAACCGAGCGCCGCCGTCTAAAAAGGTGATGTGTATTTGAGTAAAACAGCTTGC
GTCATGCGGTCGCTGCGTATATGATGCGATGAGTAAATAAACAAATACGCAAGGGGAACGCATGAAGGTT
ATCGCTGTACTTAACCAGAAAGGCGGGTCAGGCAAGACGACCATCGCAACCCATCTAGCCCGCGCCCTGC
AACTCGCCGGGGCCGATGTTCTGTTAGTCGATTCCGATCCCCAGGGCAGTGCCCGCGATTGGGCGGCCGT
GCGGGAAGATCAACCGCTAACCGTTGTCGGCATCGACCGCCCGACGATTGACCGCGACGTGAAGGCCATC
GGCCGGCGCGACTTCGTAGTGATCGACGGAGCGCCCCAGGCGGCGGACTTGGCTGTGTCCGCGATCAAGG
CAGCCGACTTCGTGCTGATTCCGGTGCAGCCAAGCCCTTACGACATATGGGCCACCGCCGACCTGGTGGA
GCTGGTTAAGCAGCGCATTGAGGTCACGGATGGAAGGCTACAAGCGGCCTTTGTCGTGTCGCGGGCGATC
AAAGGCACGCGCATCGGCGGTGAGGTTGCCGAGGCGCTGGCCGGGTACGAGCTGCCCATTCTTGAGTCCC
GTATCACGCAGCGCGTGAGCTACCCAGGCACTGCCGCCGCCGGCACAACCGTTCTTGAATCAGAACCCGA
GGGCGACGCTGCCCGCGAGGTCCAGGCGCTGGCCGCTGAAATTAAATCAAAACTCATTTGAGTTAATGAG
GTAAAGAGAAAATGAGCAAAAGCACAAACACGCTAAGTGCCGGCCGTCCGAGCGCACGCAGCAGCAAGGC
TGCAACGTTGGCCAGCCTGGCAGACACGCCAGCCATGAAGCGGGTCAACTTTCAGTTGCCGGCGGAGGAT
CACACCAAGCTGAAGATGTACGCGGTACGCCAAGGCAAGACCATTACCGAGCTGCTATCTGAATACATCG
CGCAGCTACCAGAGTAAATGAGCAAATGAATAAATGAGTAGATGAATTTTAGCGGCTAAAGGAGGCGGCA
TGGAAAATCAAGAA
Features (pLannotate 1.2.2; 11 found; start..end, strand, type, name):
    126..1199    +  CDS            pVS1 RepA: replication protein from the Pseudomonas plasmid pVS1 (Heeb et al., 2000)
   1265..1459    +  rep_origin     pVS1 oriV: origin of replication for the Pseudomonas plasmid pVS1 (Heeb et al., 2000)
   1521..1625    +  promoter       AmpR promoter: bla
   1626..2420    +  CDS            KanR: aminoglycoside phosphotransferase; aphA-3; confers resistance to kanamycin
   2591..3179    +  rep_origin     ori: high-copy-number ColE1/pMB1/pBR322/pUC origin of replication
   3315..3339    +  misc_feature   LB T-DNA repeat: left border repeat from nopaline C58 T-DNA
   3534..3716    +  promoter       NOS promoter: nopaline synthase promoter NOS promoter
   3737..4285    +  CDS            bar: PAT_STRHY - Experimental evidence at protein level: Swiss-Prot protein existence level 1. Inactivates phosphinothricin (PPT) by transfer of an acetyl group from acetyl CoA. Can also acetylate demethylphosphinothricin but not PTT or glutamate. This enzyme is an effector of phosphinothricin tripeptide (PTT or bialaphos) resistance. From Streptomyces hygroscopicus. Introduced by genetic manipulation and expressed in glufosinate-tolerant maize by Dekalb Genetics.
   4316..4568    +  terminator     NOS terminator: nopaline synthase terminator and poly(A) signal
   4699..4723    +  misc_feature   RB T-DNA repeat: right border repeat from nopaline C58 T-DNA
   5032..5661    +  CDS            pVS1 StaA: stability protein from the Pseudomonas plasmid pVS1 (Heeb et al., 2000)
