[The description below was written by a language model from this plasmid's Addgene catalogue record and pLannotate feature annotations shown in this document.]
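Description:
pICSLUS0001OD is an empty plant-expression backbone derived from pICSL4723, described as a Golden Gate-compatible vector for USER cloning. Its annotated features show the layout of a compact binary T-DNA vector of about 6 kb. For propagation in E. coli it carries a high-copy ColE1/pUC-type origin. The pVS1 replication module (RepA, oriV and the StaA stability protein) is the broad-host-range system commonly used to maintain binary vectors stably in Agrobacterium. Bacterial selection is by kanamycin, through an aphA-3 aminoglycoside phosphotransferase gene driven by the bla (AmpR) promoter.

Between the nopaline-type left and right T-DNA border repeats, the only annotated payload is a plant selection cassette. The nopaline synthase (NOS) promoter drives the bar gene from Streptomyces hygroscopicus, followed by the NOS terminator and polyadenylation signal. Bar encodes phosphinothricin acetyltransferase, which detoxifies phosphinothricin/glufosinate, so transformed plant tissue can be selected with Basta, in agreement with the catalogue entry. No gene of interest, additional promoter or reporter is present.

The short unannotated stretch between the NOS terminator and the right border is a plausible location for the cloning site, but the feature table does not annotate a USER cassette or Type IIS sites, so their position and design cannot be confirmed from the record. The vector is intended as a recipient into which users insert their own expression units by USER or Golden Gate assembly. The resulting T-DNA, linked to the Basta marker, would then typically be delivered into plants by Agrobacterium.
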