Addgene plasmid #86174: pICSLUS0001OD
Purpose: (Empty Backbone) GG compatible USER cloning
Depositing lab: Mark Youles. Depositing organization: Sainsbury Laboratory, Norwich.
Backbone
  Vector backbone: pICSL4723
  Vector type: Plant Expression
  Selectable markers: Basta
Growth in bacteria
  Bacterial resistance: Kanamycin, 50 μg/mL
  Growth temperature: 37°C
  Growth strain: DH5alpha
  Copy number: High Copy
Gene/Insert
  Gene/Insert name: None
Terms and licenses: Academic/Nonprofit Terms; Industry Terms: Not Available to Industry
How to cite: pICSLUS0001OD was a gift from Mark Youles (Addgene plasmid # 86174 ; http://n2t.net/addgene:86174 ; RRID:Addgene_86174)
